>Addgene plasmid #18403 | T4 Lysozyme NG84 TA | addgene partial sequence | sequence record 24189 | 3primeUP
GCTANTGAAAAAAGCCCGCTCATTAGGCGGGCTCAGATCTGCTCATGTTTTGACAGCTTATCATCGATAA
GCTTCGGCAATAAATTCTTGATATGTTTTCATATGTTTCCTTTAAATATTTTAATTAGTAATTGTCTATT
CAAGTAATTGTGAATATACTATCACAATTCCAAGAGAAAGTAAACAGCTTTATAGATTTTTATACGCGTC
CCAAGTGCCAGTTCTAAACGTTGTAATGACTCGTTTTGCGCGATTAGGTGTTTGATTATACCATCTACTT
TTAGCCATGTTAACTGCTGCTTCATCCCAGCGTTTTTGTTGCATCATACGCATAGAGTTAGTAAATCCTG
CCATACCGGTTTCTCCCATTTGGAAAACCATATTAATCATTGCAGCGCGACGAACCGCATCCATAGAATC
ATACATCGGTTTCATTTTAGCATTTCTCAGAATTCCGCGAACAGCAGCATCAACATCCTGATTAAAGAGT
TTTTCAGCCTCATCTTTTGTAATTACACCATTAGTATTACGCCCAATAGCTTTATCTAATTCAGATTTAG
CAGCATTAAGTGATGGACTTTTTGTAAGCAAATGACCGATGCCAATAGTGTAATAGCCTTCTGTGTCTTT
ATAGATTTTAAGTCTAAGACCTTCATCTATACGTAACATTTCAAATATATTCATAATACCTCCTAAGCAT
CGATGGATCCTGTTTCCTGTGTGAAATTGTTATCCGCTCACAATTCCACACATTATACGAGCCGATGATA
ATTGTCACAGGGGGANGGGAGTAGCTGACCCNGTTTCNGGGTGAATTGTANCGCTCC
