[The description below was written by a language model from this plasmid's Addgene catalogue record.]
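Description:
T4 Lysozyme NG84 TA is a bacterial expression plasmid built on the pHS1403 backbone (about 5 kb without insert) that carries a multiply substituted variant of bacteriophage T4 lysozyme, the product of phage gene e. It is maintained in E. coli as a high-copy plasmid under ampicillin selection. The record includes no feature table and does not name the promoter, origin of replication or other regulatory elements of the backbone, so how expression is driven or induced cannot be stated from the available information. No purification or epitope tags are recorded.

The insert is roughly 600 bp and was cloned as a BamHI–HindIII fragment, with both sites retained. According to the depositor's notes, the BamHI site lies 27 bp from the start codon and the HindIII site 115 bp from the stop codon, so the fragment includes short flanking untranslated regions around the coding sequence. The variant carries eight methionine replacements (L84M, V87M, L91M, L99M, V111M, L118M, L121M and L133M), in which leucine or valine residues are changed to methionine, made in the "WT*" background. WT* is generally understood to denote the cysteine-free pseudo-wild-type lysozyme commonly used as a reference protein for mutational work, although the record does not define the term.

The record gives no explicit purpose. The design, with several hydrophobic residues replaced by methionine in a well-characterised model enzyme, is consistent with producing recombinant protein for studies of protein folding, stability and structure.
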