Addgene plasmid #18403: T4 Lysozyme NG84 TA
Depositing lab: Brian Matthews. Depositing organization: University of Oregon.
Backbone
  Vector backbone: pHS1403
  Backbone size w/o insert (bp): 5000
  Vector type: Bacterial Expression
Growth in bacteria
  Bacterial resistance: Ampicillin, 100 μg/mL
  Growth temperature: 37°C
  Growth strain: DH5alpha
  Copy number: High Copy
Gene/Insert
  Gene/Insert name: T4 Lysozyme (alt name: NG84/TA)
  Species: Bacteriophage T4
  Insert size (bp): 600
  Mutation: L84M V87M L91M L99M V111M L118M L121M L133M WT*
  GenBank ID: NP_049736
  Entrez Gene: e (a.k.a. T4p123)
  Cloning method: Restriction Enzyme; 5′ cloning site BamHI (not destroyed); 3′ cloning site HindIII (not destroyed)
  Sequencing primers: 5′ na; 3′ GGCGTATCACGAGGCCC
Terms and licenses: Academic/Nonprofit Terms; Industry Terms: Not Available to Industry
Depositor comments: The BamHI site is 27 bp from the ATG and the HindIII site is 115 bp from the stop.
How to cite: T4 Lysozyme NG84 TA was a gift from Brian Matthews (Addgene plasmid # 18403 ; http://n2t.net/addgene:18403 ; RRID:Addgene_18403)
